Addgene plasmid #171459: YF
Purpose: Expresses YF, a FiCE of iCMM, in mammalian cells
Depositing lab: Takafumi Miyamoto. Depositing organization: University of Tsukuba. Publication: Rapid manipulation of mitochondrial morphology in a living cell with iCMM. Miyamoto T, Uosaki H, Mizunoe Y, Han SI, Goto S, Yamanaka D, Masuda M, Yoneyama Y, Nakamura H, Hattori N, Takeuchi Y, Ohno H, Sekiya M, Matsuzaka T, Hakuno F, Takahashi SI, Yahagi N, Ito K, Shimano H. Cell Rep Methods. 2021 Jul 22;1(4):100052. doi: 10.1016/j.crmeth.2021.100052. eCollection 2021 Aug 23. PubMed 35475143.
Backbone
  Vector backbone: pEYFP-C1 (modified)
  Backbone size w/o insert (bp): 4700
  Total vector size (bp): 5879
  Vector type: Mammalian Expression
Growth in bacteria
  Bacterial resistance: Kanamycin, 50 μg/mL
  Growth temperature: 37°C
  Growth strain: DH5alpha
  Copy number: High Copy
Gene/Insert
  Gene/Insert name: EYFP-FKBP12 (alt name: YF)
  Species: H. sapiens (human)
  Insert size (bp): 1179
  Promoter: CMV
  Cloning method: Restriction Enzyme; 5′ cloning site NheI (not destroyed); 3′ cloning site BamHI (not destroyed)
  Sequencing primers: 5′ CGGTGGGAGGTC; 3′ CCTCTACAAATGTGG
Terms and licenses: Academic/Nonprofit Terms; Industry Terms: Not Available to Industry
How to cite: YF was a gift from Takafumi Miyamoto (Addgene plasmid # 171459 ; http://n2t.net/addgene:171459 ; RRID:Addgene_171459)
