[The description below was written by a language model from this plasmid's Addgene catalogue record and pLannotate feature annotations shown in this document.]
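Description:
YF is a mammalian expression plasmid built on a modified pEYFP-C1 backbone that produces a fusion of enhanced yellow fluorescent protein to human FKBP12 (EYFP-FKBP12). The fusion is transcribed from the human cytomegalovirus immediate-early enhancer and promoter and terminated by an SV40 polyadenylation signal, with EYFP at the N-terminus, the FKBP domain immediately downstream, and a residual multiple cloning site after the coding region. The insert was placed between NheI and BamHI sites, both retained. The annotation software matched the FKBP segment to DmrB, the F36V variant of FKBP12 that binds synthetic ligands. The catalogue entry simply calls it FKBP12, so the record does not settle which variant is present.

The plasmid is propagated in E. coli through a high-copy ColE1/pUC-type origin and selected with kanamycin. The Tn5 aminoglycoside phosphotransferase (NeoR/KanR) gene sits behind tandem bacterial (bla) and SV40 early promoters and is followed by an HSV TK polyadenylation signal. It can therefore also confer G418 resistance in mammalian cells. An f1 origin is present as well. Short fragments annotated as SV40 large T antigen, ble and bGH poly(A) are probably backbone remnants rather than functional elements.

The stated purpose is expression of YF, described as a "FiCE" component of iCMM, a system for rapidly manipulating mitochondrial morphology in living cells. The record does not expand these abbreviations or give the mechanism. FKBP domains are commonly used as one half of chemically induced dimerization pairs, and the EYFP tag lets the protein be followed by fluorescence. The sequenced record is 5,112 nt, shorter than the 5,879 bp total size listed in the catalogue.
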