Features (pLannotate 1.2.2; 15 found; start..end, strand, type, name):
     61..364     +  enhancer       CMV enhancer: human cytomegalovirus immediate early enhancer
    365..568     +  promoter       CMV promoter: human cytomegalovirus (CMV) immediate early promoter
    613..1329    +  CDS            EYFP: EYFP is a basic (constitutively fluorescent) green/yellow fluorescent protein published in 1996, derived from Aequorea victoria. It is reported to be a very rapidly-maturing weak dimer with high acid sensitivity.
   1342..1662    +  CDS            DmrB: F36V mutant of FK506-binding protein FKBP12 binds synthetic ligands that do not bind wild-type FKBP
   1724..1776    +  misc_feature   MCS: multiple cloning site
   1793..1877    +  CDS            large T antigen (fragment): large T antigen from SV40 (simian virus 40)
   1900..2021    +  polyA_signal   SV40 poly(A) signal: SV40 polyadenylation signal
   2055..2483    -  rep_origin     f1 ori (sequence partly withheld): f1 bacteriophage origin of replication; arrow indicates direction of (+) strand synthesis
   2510..2614    +  promoter       AmpR promoter: bla
   2616..2973    +  promoter       SV40 promoter: SV40 enhancer and early promoter
   3008..3802    +  CDS            NeoR/KanR: aminoglycoside phosphotransferase from Tn5; aph(3')-II (or nptII); confers resistance to neomycin, kanamycin, and G418 (Geneticin®)
   3823..3975    +  CDS            ble (fragment): BLE_KLEPN - Experimental evidence at protein level: Swiss-Prot protein existence level 1. Binding protein with a strong affinity to the bleomycin family of antibiotics. Binds to CL990; an antimitotic-antibiotic compound. From Klebsiella pneumoniae.
   4034..4081    +  polyA_signal   HSV TK poly(A) signal: herpes simplex virus thymidine kinase polyadenylation signal (Cole and Stacy, 1985)
   4172..4188    -  polyA_signal   bGH poly(A) signal (fragment): bovine growth hormone polyadenylation signal
   4410..4998    +  rep_origin     ori: high-copy-number ColE1/pMB1/pBR322/pUC origin of replication
>Addgene plasmid #171459 | YF | addgene full sequence | sequence record 338225 | Addgene NGS Result
TAGTTATTAATAGTAATCAATTACGGGGTCATTAGTTCATAGCCCATATATGGAGTTCCGCGTTACATAA
CTTACGGTAAATGGCCCGCCTGGCTGACCGCCCAACGACCCCCGCCCATTGACGTCAATAATGACGTATG
TTCCCATAGTAACGCCAATAGGGACTTTCCATTGACGTCAATGGGTGGAGTATTTACGGTAAACTGCCCA
CTTGGCAGTACATCAAGTGTATCATATGCCAAGTACGCCCCCTATTGACGTCAATGACGGTAAATGGCCC
GCCTGGCATTATGCCCAGTACATGACCTTATGGGACTTTCCTACTTGGCAGTACATCTACGTATTAGTCA
TCGCTATTACCATGGTGATGCGGTTTTGGCAGTACATCAATGGGCGTGGATAGCGGTTTGACTCACGGGG
ATTTCCAAGTCTCCACCCCATTGACGTCAATGGGAGTTTGTTTTGGCACCAAAATCAACGGGACTTTCCA
AAATGTCGTAACAACTCCGCCCCATTGACGCAAATGGGCGGTAGGCGTGTACGGTGGGAGGTCTATATAA
GCAGAGCTGGTTTAGTGAACCGTCAGATCCGCTAGCGCTACCGGTCGCCACCATGGTGAGCAAGGGCGAG
GAGCTGTTCACCGGGGTGGTGCCCATCCTGGTCGAGCTGGACGGCGACGTAAACGGCCACAAGTTCAGCG
TGTCCGGCGAGGGCGAGGGCGATGCCACCTACGGCAAGCTGACCCTGAAGTTCATCTGCACCACCGGCAA
GCTGCCCGTGCCCTGGCCCACCCTCGTGACCACCTTCGGCTACGGCCTGCAGTGCTTCGCCCGCTACCCC
GACCACATGAAGCAGCACGACTTCTTCAAGTCCGCCATGCCCGAAGGCTACGTCCAGGAGCGCACCATCT
TCTTCAAGGACGACGGCAACTACAAGACCCGCGCCGAGGTGAAGTTCGAGGGCGACACCCTGGTGAACCG
CATCGAGCTGAAGGGCATCGACTTCAAGGAGGACGGCAACATCCTGGGGCACAAGCTGGAGTACAACTAC
AACAGCCACAACGTCTATATCATGGCCGACAAGCAGAAGAACGGCATCAAGGTGAACTTCAAGATCCGCC
ACAACATCGAGGACGGCAGCGTGCAGCTCGCCGACCACTACCAGCAGAACACCCCCATCGGCGACGGCCC
CGTGCTGCTGCCCGACAACCACTACCTGAGCTACCAGTCCGCCCTGAGCAAAGACCCCAACGAGAAGCGC
GATCACATGGTCCTGCTGGAGTTCGTGACCGCCGCCGGGATCACTCTCGGCATGGACGAGCTGTACAAGA
GTGCTGGTGGTGGAGTGCAGGTGGAAACCATCTCCCCAGGAGACGGGCGCACCTTCCCCAAGCGCGGCCA
GACCTGCGTGGTGCACTACACCGGGATGCTTGAAGATGGAAAGAAATTTGATTCCTCCCGGGACAGAAAC
AAGCCCTTTAAGTTTATGCTAGGCAAGCAGGAGGTGATCCGAGGCTGGGAAGAAGGGGTTGCCCAGATGA
GTGTGGGTCAGAGAGCCAAACTGACTATATCTCCAGATTATGCCTATGGTGCCACTGGGCACCCAGGCAT
CATCCCACCACATGCCACTCTCGTCTTCGATGTGGAGCTTCTAAAACTGGAAAGTGCTGGTGGTAGTGCT
GGTGGTAGTGCTGGTGGTAGTGCTGGTGGTAGTGCTGGTGGTCCTCGAGCTCAAGCTTCGAATTCTGCAG
TCGACGGTACCGCGGGCCCGGGATCCACCGGATCTAGATAACTGATCATAATCAGCCATACCACATTTGT
AGAGGTTTTACTTGCTTTAAAAAACCTCCCACACCTCCCCCTGAACCTGAAACATAAAATGAATGCAATT
GTTGTTGTTAACTTGTTTATTGCAGCTTATAATGGTTACAAATAAAGCAATAGCATCACAAATTTCACAA
ATAAAGCATTTTTTTCACTGCATTCTAGTTGTGGTTTGTCCAAACTCATCAATGTATCTTAAGGCGTAAA
TTGTAAGCGTTAATATTTTGTTAAAATTCGCGTTAAATTTTTGTTAAATCAGCTCATTTTTTAACCAATA
GGCCGAAATCGGCAAAATCCCTTATAAATCAAAAGAATAGACCGAGATAGGGT
[37 nt withheld, positions 2154-2190]
AAAGAACGTGGACTCCAACGTCAAAGG
[49 nt withheld, positions 2218-2266]
T
[91 nt withheld, positions 2268-2358]
G
[124 nt withheld, positions 2360-2483]
CAGGTGGCACTTTTCGGGGAAATGTGCGCGGAACCCCTATTTGTTTATTTTTCTAAATACATTCAAATAT
GTATCCGCTCATGAGACAATAACCCTGATAAATGCTTCAATAATATTGAAAAAGGAAGAGTCCTGAGGCG
GAAAGAACCAGCTGTGGAATGTGTGTCAGTTAGGGTGTGGAAAGTCCCCAGGCTCCCCAGCAGGCAGAAG
TATGCAAAGCATGCATCTCAATTAGTCAGCAACCAGGTGTGGAAAGTCCCCAGGCTCCCCAGCAGGCAGA
AGTATGCAAAGCATGCATCTCAATTAGTCAGCAACCATAGTCCCGCCCCTAACTCCGCCCATCCCGCCCC
TAACTCCGCCCAGTTCCGCCCATTCTCCGCCCCATGGCTGACTAATTTTTTTTATTTATGCAGAGGCCGA
GGCCGCCTCGGCCTCTGAGCTATTCCAGAAGTAGTGAGGAGGCTTTTTTGGAGGCCTAGGCTTTTGCAAA
GATCGATCAAGAGACAGGATGAGGATCGTTTCGCATGATTGAACAAGATGGATTGCACGCAGGTTCTCCG
GCCGCTTGGGTGGAGAGGCTATTCGGCTATGACTGGGCACAACAGACAATCGGCTGCTCTGATGCCGCCG
TGTTCCGGCTGTCAGCGCAGGGGCGCCCGGTTCTTTTTGTCAAGACCGACCTGTCCGGTGCCCTGAATGA
ACTGCAAGACGAGGCAGCGCGGCTATCGTGGCTGGCCACGACGGGCGTTCCTTGCGCAGCTGTGCTCGAC
GTTGTCACTGAAGCGGGAAGGGACTGGCTGCTATTGGGCGAAGTGCCGGGGCAGGATCTCCTGTCATCTC
ACCTTGCTCCTGCCGAGAAAGTATCCATCATGGCTGATGCAATGCGGCGGCTGCATACGCTTGATCCGGC
TACCTGCCCATTCGACCACCAAGCGAAACATCGCATCGAGCGAGCACGTACTCGGATGGAAGCCGGTCTT
GTCGATCAGGATGATCTGGACGAAGAGCATCAGGGGCTCGCGCCAGCCGAACTGTTCGCCAGGCTCAAGG
CGAGCATGCCCGACGGCGAGGATCTCGTCGTGACCCATGGCGATGCCTGCTTGCCGAATATCATGGTGGA
AAATGGCCGCTTTTCTGGATTCATCGACTGTGGCCGGCTGGGTGTGGCGGACCGCTATCAGGACATAGCG
TTGGCTACCCGTGATATTGCTGAAGAGCTTGGCGGCGAATGGGCTGACCGCTTCCTCGTGCTTTACGGTA
TCGCCGCTCCCGATTCGCAGCGCATCGCCTTCTATCGCCTTCTTGACGAGTTCTTCTGAGCGGGACTCTG
GGGTTCGAAATGACCGACCAAGCGACGCCCAACCTGCCATCACGAGATTTCGATTCCACCGCCGCCTTCT
ATGAAAGGTTGGGCTTCGGAATCGTTTTCCGGGACGCCGGCTGGATGATCCTCCAGCGCGGGGATCTCAT
GCTGGAGTTCTTCGCCCACCCTAGGGGGAGGCTAACTGAAACACGGAAGGAGACAATACCGGAAGGAACC
CGCGCTATGACGGCAATAAAAAGACAGAATAAAACGCACGGTGTTGGGTCGTTTGTTCATAAACGCGGGG
TTCGGTCCCAGGGCTGGCACTCTGTCGATACCCCACCGAGACCCCATTGGGGCCAATACGCCCGCGTTTC
TTCCTTTTCCCCACCCCACCCCCCAAGTTCGGGTGAAGGCCCAGGGCTCGCAGCCAACGTCGGGGCGGCA
GGCCCTGCCATAGCCTCAGGTTACTCATATATACTTTAGATTGATTTAAAACTTCATTTTTAATTTAAAA
GGATCTAGGTGAAGATCCTTTTTGATAATCTCATGACCAAAATCCCTTAACGTGAGTTTTCGTTCCACTG
AGCGTCAGACCCCGTAGAAAAGATCAAAGGATCTTCTTGAGATCCTTTTTTTCTGCGCGTAATCTGCTGC
TTGCAAACAAAAAAACCACCGCTACCAGCGGTGGTTTGTTTGCCGGATCAAGAGCTACCAACTCTTTTTC
CGAAGGTAACTGGCTTCAGCAGAGCGCAGATACCAAATACTGTTCTTCTAGTGTAGCCGTAGTTAGGCCA
CCACTTCAAGAACTCTGTAGCACCGCCTACATACCTCGCTCTGCTAATCCTGTTACCAGTGGCTGCTGCC
AGTGGCGATAAGTCGTGTCTTACCGGGTTGGACTCAAGACGATAGTTACCGGATAAGGCGCAGCGGTCGG
GCTGAACGGGGGGTTCGTGCACACAGCCCAGCTTGGAGCGAACGACCTACACCGAACTGAGATACCTACA
GCGTGAGCTATGAGAAAGCGCCACGCTTCCCGAAGGGAGAAAGGCGGACAGGTATCCGGTAAGCGGCAGG
GTCGGAACAGGAGAGCGCACGAGGGAGCTTCCAGGGGGAAACGCCTGGTATCTTTATAGTCCTGTCGGGT
TTCGCCACCTCTGACTTGAGCGTCGATTTTTGTGATGCTCGTCAGGGGGGCGGAGCCTATGGAAAAACGC
CAGCAACGCGGCCTTTTTACGGTTCCTGGCCTTTTGCTGGCCTTTTGCTCACATGTTCTTTCCTGCGTTA
TCCCCTGATTCTGTGGATAACCGTATTACCGCCATGCAT
