>Addgene plasmid #171459 | YF | depositor partial sequence | sequence record 332480 | YF
ATGGTGAGCAAGGGCGAGGAGCTGTTCACCGGGGTGGTGCCCATCCTGGTCGAGCTGGACGGCGACGTAA
ACGGCCACAAGTTCAGCGTGTCCGGCGAGGGCGAGGGCGATGCCACCTACGGCAAGCTGACCCTGAAGTT
CATCTGCACCACCGGCAAGCTGCCCGTGCCCTGGCCCACCCTCGTGACCACCTTCGGCTACGGCCTGCAG
TGCTTCGCCCGCTACCCCGACCACATGAAGCAGCACGACTTCTTCAAGTCCGCCATGCCCGAAGGCTACG
TCCAGGAGCGCACCATCTTCTTCAAGGACGACGGCAACTACAAGACCCGCGCCGAGGTGAAGTTCGAGGG
CGACACCCTGGTGAACCGCATCGAGCTGAAGGGCATCGACTTCAAGGAGGACGGCAACATCCTGGGGCAC
AAGCTGGAGTACAACTACAACAGCCACAACGTCTATATCATGGCCGACAAGCAGAAGAACGGCATCAAGG
TGAACTTCAAGATCCGCCACAACATCGAGGACGGCAGCGTGCAGCTCGCCGACCACTACCAGCAGAACAC
CCCCATCGGCGACGGCCCCGTGCTGCTGCCCGACAACCACTACCTGAGCTACCAGTCCGCCCTGAGCAAA
GACCCCAACGAGAAGCGCGATCACATGGTCCTGCTGGAGTTCGTGACCGCCGCCGGGATCACTCTCGGCA
TGGACGAGCTGTACAAGAGTGCTGGTGGTGGAGTGCAGGTGGAAACCATCTCCCCAGGAGACGGGCGCAC
CTTCCCCAAGCGCGGCCAGACCTGCGTGGTGCACTACACCGGGATGCTTGAAGATGGAAAGAAATTTGAT
TCCTCCCGGGACAGAAACAAGCCCTTTAAGTTTATGCTAGGCAAGCAGGAGGTGATCCGAGGCTGGGAAG
AAGGGGTTGCCCAGATGAGTGTGGGTCAGAGAGCCAAACTGACTATATCTCCAGATTATGCCTATGGTGC
CACTGGGCACCCAGGCATCATCCCACCACATGCCACTCTCGTCTTCGATGTGGAGCTTCTAAAACTGGAA
AGTGCTGGTGGTAGTGCTGGTGGTAGTGCTGGTGGTAGTGCTGGTGGTAGTGCTGGTGGTCCTCGAGCTC
AAGCTTCGAATTCTGCAGTCGACGGTACCGCGGGCCCGGGATCCACCGGATCTAGATAA
